>Addgene plasmid #39000 | BAZ2B | depositor partial sequence | sequence record 49058 | BAZ2B sequence 366 bps
ATGAGCGTGAAAAAACCGAAACGCGATGATAGCAAAGATCTGGCGCTGTGCAGCATGATTCTGACCGAAA
TGGAAACCCATGAAGATGCGTGGCCGTTTCTGCTGCCGGTGAACCTGAAACTGGTTCCGGGCTATAAAAA
AGTGATTAAAAAACCGATGGATTTTAGCACCATTCGTGAAAAACTGAGCAGCGGTCAGTATCCGAACCTG
GAAACCTTTGCGCTGGATGTGCGTCTGGTGTTTGATAACTGCGAAACCTTTAACGAAGATGATAGCGATA
TTGGCCGTGCCGGTCATAACATGCGCAAATATTTTGAAAAAAAATGGACCGATACCTTTAAAGTTAGCTG
ACAGTAAAGGTGGATA
