>Addgene plasmid #39000 | BAZ2B | addgene partial sequence | sequence record 52910 | T7 5'-TAATACGACTCACTATAGGG-3'
TTGTTTACTTTAAGAAGGAGATATACATATGCACCATCATCATCACCATTCTTCTGGTGTAGATCTGGGT
ACCGAGAACCTGTACTTCCAATCCATGAGCGTGAAAAAACCGAAACGCGATGATAGCAAAGATCTGGCGC
TGTGCAGCATGATTCTGACCGAAATGGAAACCCATGAAGATGCGTGGCCGTTTCTGCTGCCGGTGAACCT
GAAACTGGTTCCGGGCTATAAAAAAGTGATTAAAAAACCGATGGATTTTAGCACCATTCGTGAAAAACTG
AGCAGCGGTCAGTATCCGAACCTGGAAACCTTTGCGCTGGATGTGCGTCTGGTGTTTGATAACTGCGAAA
CCTTTAACGAAGATGATAGCGATATTGGCCGTGCCGGTCATAACATGCGCAAATATTTTGAAAAAAAATG
GACCGATACCTTTAAAGTTAGCTGACAGTAAAGGTGGATACGGATCCGAATTCGAGCTCCGTCGACAAGC
TTGCGGCCGCACTCGAGCACCACCACCACCACCACTGAGATCCGGCTGCTAACAAAGCCCGAAAGGAAGC
TGAGTTGGCTGCTGCCACCGCTGAGCAATAACTAGCATAACCCCTTGGGGCCTCTAAACGGGTCTTGAGG
GGTTTTTTGCTGAAAGGAGGAACTATATCCGGATTGGCGAATGGG
[106 nt withheld, positions 676-781]
CTTCCTTTCTCGCCACGTTC
[74 nt withheld, positions 802-875]
ACCCCCAAAAAACTTGATTAAGGGGTGATGGTTCACGTTAGTGGGGCCATCG
