[The description below was written by a language model from this plasmid's Addgene catalogue record.]
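Description:
BAZ2B is a bacterial expression plasmid built on the pNIC28-Bsa4 backbone from the SGC, a vector designed for ligation-independent cloning and recombinant protein production in E. coli. It is maintained under kanamycin selection and is recorded as low copy. The record does not name the promoter or origin of replication, but the listed sequencing primers (T7 forward and T7 terminator) indicate that the insert sits between T7 promoter and T7 terminator elements. That arrangement implies expression in a host supplying T7 RNA polymerase, while the listed Mach1 strain serves for propagation only.

The insert is a 366 bp, codon-optimized fragment of human BAZ2B (bromodomain adjacent to zinc finger domain 2B, also known as WALp4). At this size it encodes only a small portion of the protein, and the record itself cautions that it may not be the full open reading frame. The exact domain boundaries are not stated. The fragment is fused at its N terminus to a His tag followed by a TEV protease recognition site, so the product can be captured by immobilized metal affinity chromatography. The tag can then be cleaved off to leave near-native protein.

The stated purpose is bacterial expression for structure determination, and the insert's alternative names include a deposited PDB structure, linking this construct to crystallographic work on BAZ2B. No feature table was supplied, so details of the backbone beyond the catalogue fields cannot be confirmed from this record.
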