Addgene plasmid #39000: BAZ2B
Purpose: Bacterial expression for structure determination; may not be full ORF
Depositing lab: Nicola Burgess-Brown. Depositing organization: University of Oxford.
Backbone
  Vector backbone: pNIC28-Bsa4
  Backbone manufacturer: SGC
  Vector type: Bacterial Expression
Growth in bacteria
  Bacterial resistance: Kanamycin, 50 μg/mL
  Growth temperature: 37°C
  Growth strain: Mach1
  Copy number: Low Copy
Gene/Insert
  Gene/Insert name: BAZ2B (alt names: bromodomain adjacent to zinc finger domain, 2B; PDB:3G0L)
  Species: H. sapiens (human)
  Insert size (bp): 366
  Mutation: codon-optimized
  Entrez Gene: BAZ2B (a.k.a. WALp4)
  Tag / fusion protein: His Tev (N terminal on insert)
  Cloning method: Ligation Independent Cloning
  Sequencing primers: 5′ T7; 3′ T7-term
Terms and licenses: Academic/Nonprofit Terms; Industry Terms: Not Available to Industry
How to cite: BAZ2B was a gift from Nicola Burgess-Brown (Addgene plasmid # 39000 ; http://n2t.net/addgene:39000 ; RRID:Addgene_39000)
